Addgene plasmid #120969: C35m
Purpose: MoClo golden gate assembly CD part for RhlR (Rhl quorum-sensing receptor for C4-HSL, synonymously modified to remove internal BbsI and BsaI cut sites).
Depositing lab: Richard Murray. Depositing organization: California Institute of Technology.
Backbone
  Vector backbone: DVA
  Backbone size w/o insert (bp): 2100
  Vector type: Synthetic Biology
Growth in bacteria
  Bacterial resistance: Ampicillin, 100 μg/mL
  Growth temperature: 37°C
  Growth strain: JM109
  Copy number: High Copy
Gene/Insert
  Gene/Insert name: RhlR
  Species: Synthetic
  Insert size (bp): 731
  Mutation: BsaI and BbsI sites removed; amino acid sequence unchanged
  Cloning method: Gibson Cloning
  Sequencing primers: 5′ AAATAGGCGTATCACGAGGCA; 3′ TTACCGCCTTTGAGTGAGCTG
Terms and licenses: Academic/Nonprofit Terms; Industry Terms: Not Available to Industry
Depositor comments: Please see Supplemental Documents for annotated Genbank file.
How to cite: C35m was a gift from Richard Murray (Addgene plasmid # 120969 ; http://n2t.net/addgene:120969 ; RRID:Addgene_120969)
