[The description below was written by a language model from this plasmid's Addgene catalogue record and the feature table of its GenBank file.]
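Description:
C35m is a basic (level 0) part plasmid for MoClo Golden Gate assembly, belonging to an extension of the CIDAR MoClo toolkit for bacterial synthetic biology. It is built on the small DVA destination vector backbone (about 2.1 kb; the whole plasmid is 2,832 bp) and is propagated in E. coli at high copy from a ColE1/pUC-type origin, with selection by ampicillin through the bla beta-lactamase gene and its native promoter.

The payload is a roughly 730 bp synthetic coding sequence for RhlR, the receptor and transcriptional regulator of the Rhl quorum-sensing system that responds to the acyl-homoserine lactone C4-HSL. The sequence has been recoded with synonymous changes to eliminate internal BsaI and BbsI recognition sites, leaving the protein sequence unchanged, so that the part is not cut internally by the Type IIS enzymes used in MoClo reactions. It is formatted as a "CD" part, meaning its flanking fusion overhangs place it in the coding-sequence position of a transcription unit, to be joined with separate promoter, ribosome binding site and terminator parts. Accordingly, the plasmid itself carries no annotated promoter or RBS driving RhlR, so the plasmid serves as a part source, not an expression construct.

The feature table does not annotate the RhlR open reading frame directly; the insert occupies the unannotated interval between the BioBrick prefix and suffix, preceded by a putative bacterial terminator that insulates the cloning site. Once assembled into an expression cassette, the part would typically be used to build C4-HSL-responsive sensing or cell-to-cell communication circuits.
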