LOCUS       Exported 2832 bp ds-DNA circular SYN 12-MAY-2021
DEFINITION  MoClo golden gate assembly CD part for RhlR (Rhl quorum-sensing
            receptor for C4-HSL, synonymously modified to remove internal BbsI
            and BsaI cut sites)..
ACCESSION   .
VERSION     .
KEYWORDS    C35m
SOURCE      synthetic DNA construct
  ORGANISM  synthetic DNA construct
REFERENCE   1 (bases 1 to 2832)
  TITLE     CIDAR MoClo Extension
REFERENCE   2 (bases 1 to 2832)
  AUTHORS   .
  TITLE     Direct Submission
  JOURNAL   Exported May 12, 2021 from SnapGene Server 1.1.58
            http://www.snapgene.com
FEATURES             Location/Qualifiers
     source          1..2832
                     /organism="synthetic DNA construct"
                     /mol_type="other DNA"
     primer_bind     14..32
                     /label=pBRforEco
                     /note="pBR322 vectors, upsteam of EcoRI site, forward
                     primer"
     terminator      36..79
                     /label=bacterial terminator
                     /note="putative bacterial transcription terminator"
     misc_feature    82..103
                     /label=BioBrick prefix
                     /note="BioBrick prefix for parts that do not start with
                     ""ATG"""
     misc_feature    857..877
                     /label=BioBrick suffix
                     /note="universal suffix for all parts"
     primer_bind     complement(883..900)
                     /label=L4440
                     /note="L4440 vector, forward primer"
     rep_origin      complement(1054..1642)
                     /direction=LEFT
                     /label=ori
                     /note="high-copy-number ColE1/pMB1/pBR322/pUC origin of
                     replication"
     primer_bind     complement(1134..1153)
                     /label=pBR322ori-F
                     /note="pBR322 origin, forward primer"
     CDS             complement(1813..2673)
                     /codon_start=1
                     /gene="bla"
                     /product="beta-lactamase"
                     /label=AmpR
                     /note="confers resistance to ampicillin, carbenicillin, and
                     related antibiotics"
                     /translation="MSIQHFRVALIPFFAAFCLPVFAHPETLVKVKDAEDQLGARVGYI
                     ELDLNSGKILESFRPEERFPMMSTFKVLLCGAVLSRIDAGQEQLGRRIHYSQNDLVEYS
                     PVTEKHLTDGMTVRELCSAAITMSDNTAANLLLTTIGGPKELTAFLHNMGDHVTRLDRW
                     EPELNEAIPNDERDTTMPVAMATTLRKLLTGELLTLASRQQLIDWMEADKVAGPLLRSA
                     LPAGWFIADKSGAGERGSRGIIAALGPDGKPSRIVVIYTTGSQATMDERNRQIAEIGAS
                     LIKHW"
     primer_bind     2436..2455
                     /label=Amp-R
                     /note="Ampicillin resistance gene, reverse primer"
     promoter        complement(2674..2778)
                     /gene="bla"
                     /label=AmpR promoter
ORIGIN
        1 attaacctat aaaaataggc gtatcacgag gcagaatttc agataaaaaa aatccttagc
       61 tttcgctaag gatgatttct ggaattcgcg gccgcttcta gagactagtg ggtctcaaat
      121 gaggaatgac ggaggctttt tgctgtggtg ggacggtttg cgtagcgaga tgcagccgat
      181 ccacgacagc cagggcgtgt tcgccgtcct ggaaaaggaa gtgcggcgcc tgggcttcga
      241 ttactacgcc tatggcgtgc gccacacgat tcccttcacc cggcccaaaa ccgaggtcca
      301 tggcacctat cccaaggcct ggctggagcg ataccagatg cagaactacg gggccgtgga
      361 tccggcgatc ctcaacggcc tgcgctcctc ggaaatggtg gtctggagcg acagcctgtt
      421 cgaccagagc cggatgctct ggaacgaggc tcgcgattgg ggcctctgtg tcggcgcgac
      481 cttgccgatc cgcgcgccga acaatttgct cagcgtgctt tccgtggcgc gcgaccagca
      541 gaacatctcc agcttcgagc gcgaggaaat ccgcctgcgg ctgcgttgca tgatcgagtt
      601 gctgacccag aagctgaccg acctggagca tccgatgctg atgtccaacc cggtctgcct
      661 gagccatcgc gaacgcgaga tcctgcaatg gaccgccgac ggcaagagtt ccggggaaat
      721 cgccatcatc ctgagcatct ccgagagcac ggtgaacttc caccacaaga acatccagaa
      781 gaagttcgac gcgccgaaca agacgctggc tgccgcctac gccgcggcgc tgggtttaat
      841 ctaataggta gagacctact agtagcggcc gctgcaggct tcctcgctca ctgactcgct
      901 gcgctcggtc gttcggctgc ggcgagcggt atcagctcac tcaaaggcgg taatacggtt
      961 atccacagaa tcaggggata acgcaggaaa gaacatgtga gcaaaaggcc agcaaaaggc
     1021 caggaaccgt aaaaaggccg cgttgctggc gtttttccac aggctccgcc cccctgacga
     1081 gcatcacaaa aatcgacgct caagtcagag gtggcgaaac ccgacaggac tataaagata
     1141 ccaggcgttt ccccctggaa gctccctcgt gcgctctcct gttccgaccc tgccgcttac
     1201 cggatacctg tccgcctttc tcccttcggg aagcgtggcg ctttctcata gctcacgctg
     1261 taggtatctc agttcggtgt aggtcgttcg ctccaagctg ggctgtgtgc acgaaccccc
     1321 cgttcagccc gaccgctgcg ccttatccgg taactatcgt cttgagtcca acccggtaag
     1381 acacgactta tcgccactgg cagcagccac tggtaacagg attagcagag cgaggtatgt
     1441 aggcggtgct acagagttct tgaagtggtg gcctaactac ggctacacta gaagaacagt
     1501 atttggtatc tgcgctctgc tgaagccagt taccttcgga aaaagagttg gtagctcttg
     1561 atccggcaaa caaaccaccg ctggtagcgg tggttttttt gtttgcaagc agcagattac
     1621 gcgcagaaaa aaaggatctc aagaagatcc tttgatcttt tctacggggt ctgacgctca
     1681 gtggaacgaa aactcacgtt aagggatttt ggtcatgaga ttatcaaaaa ggatcttcac
     1741 ctagatcctt ttaaattaaa aatgaagttt taaatcaatc taaagtatat atgagtaaac
     1801 ttggtctgac agttaccaat gcttaatcag tgaggcacct atctcagcga tctgtctatt
     1861 tcgttcatcc atagttgcct gactccccgt cgtgtagata actacgatac gggagggctt
     1921 accatctggc cccagtgctg caatgatacc gcgcgaccca cgctcaccgg ctccagattt
     1981 atcagcaata aaccagccag ccggaagggc cgagcgcaga agtggtcctg caactttatc
     2041 cgcctccatc cagtctatta attgttgccg ggaagctaga gtaagtagtt cgccagttaa
     2101 tagtttgcgc aacgttgttg ccattgctac aggcatcgtg gtgtcacgct cgtcgtttgg
     2161 tatggcttca ttcagctccg gttcccaacg atcaaggcga gttacatgat cccccatgtt
     2221 gtgcaaaaaa gcggttagct ccttcggtcc tccgatcgtt gtcagaagta agttggccgc
     2281 agtgttatca ctcatggtta tggcagcact gcataattct cttactgtca tgccatccgt
     2341 aagatgcttt tctgtgactg gtgagtactc aaccaagtca ttctgagaat agtgtatgcg
     2401 gcgaccgagt tgctcttgcc cggcgtcaat acgggataat accgcgccac atagcagaac
     2461 tttaaaagtg ctcatcattg gaaaacgttc ttcggggcga aaactctcaa ggatcttacc
     2521 gctgttgaga tccagttcga tgtaacccac tcgtgcaccc aactgatctt cagcatcttt
     2581 tactttcacc agcgtttctg ggtgagcaaa aacaggaagg caaaatgccg caaaaaaggg
     2641 aataagggcg acacggaaat gttgaatact catactcttc ctttttcaat attattgaag
     2701 catttatcag ggttattgtc tcatgagcgg atacatattt gaatgtattt agaaaaataa
     2761 acaaataggg gttccgcgca catttccccg aaaagtgcca cctgacgtct aagaaaccat
     2821 tattatcatg ac
//
